>Addgene plasmid #159927 | pKI-cjACTB-IRES-ERT2CreERT2-IRES-Hyg | addgene full sequence | sequence record 315969 | Addgene NGS Result
AGCGCCCAATACGCAAACCGCCTCTCCCCGCGCGTTGGCCGATTCATTAATGCAGCTGGCACGACAGGTT
TCCCGACTGGAAAGCGGGCAGTGAGCGCAACGCAATTAATGTGAGTTAGCTCACTCATTAGGCACCCCAG
GCTTTACACTTTATGCTTCCGGCTCGTATGTTGTGTGGAATTGTGAGCGGATAACAATTTCACACAGGAA
ACAGCTATGACCATGATTACGCCAAGCTATTTAGGTGACACTATAGAATACTCAAGCTATGCATCAAGCT
TGGTACCGAGCTCAGATCTGGCACCACACTTTTTACAACGAGCTGCGTGTGGCTCCTGAGGAGCACCCCG
TGCTGCTTACTGAGGCCCCCCTGAACCCCAAGGCCAACCGTGAGAAGATGACCCAGGTGAGTGATCTGCC
ACCTCCCCTGGTGGCCGCCTCCCTCCTTCCTGGCCTCCCGGAGCTGCGCCCTTTCTCACTGGTTCTCTCT
TCTGCCGTTCTCCGTAGGACTCTCTTCTCTGACCTGAGTCTCCTTTGGAACTCTGCAGGTTCTATTTGCT
TTTTCCCAGATGAGGTCTTTCTGGTGTTTGCCTTTCTGACTAGGTGTCTAAAACAGACAGTGCTGTGGGT
GTAGGTACTAACACTGGCTCGTGTGACAAGCCCATGAGGCTGGTGTAAAGCAGTCTTGGAGTGTGTATAC
AGTAGGCGCACAGTAGGTCTGAACAGAATCCCCATCCCAAGACCCCAGCACAACTAGCGGTGTTCTTGCA
CTTACTGCATGTCCCCTGTCTGCTCTTGGCTGTCCCTAGTGACTTCCTCAGTGTGACACGGTGCATCTCT
TTCTACAGATCATGTTTGAGACCTTCAACACCCCAGCCATGTATGTGGCCATCCAGGCTGTGCTTTCCTT
GTACGCCTCTGGCCGTACCACTGGCATCGTGATGGACTCCGGTGACGGGGTCACCCACACTGTGCCCATC
TATGAGGGGTATGCCCTCCCCCACGCCATCCTACGTCTGGACCTGGCTGGCCGGGACCTGACTGACTACC
TCATGAAGATCCTCACCGAGCGCGGCTACAGCTTCACCACCACAGCTGAGCGGGAAATCGTGCGTGACAT
CAAGGAGAAGCTGTGCTACGTCGCCCTGGACTTCGAGCAGGAGATGGCCACGGCGGCCTCCAGCTCCTCC
CTGGAGAAGAGCTATGAGCTGCCCGATGGTCAGGTCATCACCATCGGCAACGAGCGGTTCCGCTGCCCTG
AGGCACTCTTCCAGCCTTCTTTCCTGGGTAAGTGGAGACCACTGCCTAGCCCTGCCTGACATGAGGTTAC
CTTGGGGCTGTGCTGTGGAAGCTTAAGTCTGGGTCTCATTTCCCCCTCAGGCATGGAATCTTGTGGCATC
CACGAAACTACCTTTAACTCCATCATGAAATGTGACGTGGACATCCGCAAAGACCTGTATGCCAACACAG
TGCTGTCTGGTGGTACCACCATGTACCCTGGCATCGCTGACAGGATGCAGAAGGAGATCACCGCCCTGGC
ACCCAGCACAATGAAGATCAAGGTGGGTGTCCTTCCAGCCTGAGCTGACCTGGGCAGGGGGCATGGGGCC
CTGTGGTTTGTGGGGAGCTGTCATATCAAGGGTCCTCACTGCCTGTTCCCTCCACTCCTCAGATCATTGC
TCCTCCCGAGCGCAAGTACTCAGTGTGGATTGGTGGCTCCATCCTGGCCTCGCTGTCCACCTTCCAGCAG
ATGTGGATCAGCAAGCAGGAGTATGATGAGTCCGGCCCCTCCATCGTCCACCGCAAATGCTTCTAGGCGG
ACTGTGACTTAGTGAATTCCCTTTTTTTTCCACAGTCCGCCCCTCTCCCTCCCCCCCCCCTAACGTTACT
GGCCGAAGCCGCTTGGAATAAGGCCGGTGTGCGTTTGTCTATATGTTATTTTCCACCATATTGCCGTCTT
TTGGCAATGTGAGGGCCCGGAAACCTGGCCCTGTCTTCTTGACGAGCATTCCTAGGGGTCTTTCCCCTCT
CGCCAAAGGAATGCAAGGTCTGTTGAATGTCGTGAAGGAAGCAGTTCCTCTGGAAGCTTCTTGAAGACAA
ACAACGTCTGTAGCGACCCTTTGCAGGCAGCGGAACCCCCCACCTGGCGACAGGTGCCTCTGCGGCCAAA
AGCCACGTGTATAAGATACACCTGCAAAGGCGGCACAACCCCAGTGCCACGTTGTGAGTTGGATAGTTGT
GGAAAGAGTCAAATGGCTCTCCTCAAGCGTATTCAACAAGGGGCTGAAGGATGCCCAGAAGGTACCCCAT
TGTATGGGATCTGATCTGGGGCCTCGGTACACATGCTTTACATGTGTTTAGTCGAGGTTAAAAAAACGTC
TAGGCCCCCCGAACCACGGGGACGTGGTTTTCCTTTGAAAAACACGATGATAAGGGTGAGCCGCCACCAT
GGCTGGAGACATGAGAGCTGCCAACCTTTGGCCAAGCCCGCTCATGATCAAACGCTCTAAGAAGAACAGC
CTGGCCTTGTCCCTGACGGCCGACCAGATGGTCAGTGCCTTGTTGGATGCTGAGCCCCCCATACTCTATT
CCGAGTATGATCCTACCAGACCCTTCAGTGAAGCTTCGATGATGGGCTTACTGACCAACCTGGCAGACAG
GGAGCTGGTTCACATGATCAACTGGGCGAAGAGGGTGCCAGGCTTTGTGGATTTGACCCTCCATGATCAG
GTCCACCTTCTAGAATGTGCCTGGCTAGAGATCCTGATGATTGGTCTCGTCTGGCGCTCCATGGAGCACC
CAGTGAAGCTACTGTTTGCTCCTAACTTGCTCTTGGACAGGAACCAGGGAAAATGTGTAGAGGGCATGGT
GGAGATCTTCGACATGCTGCTGGCTACATCATCTCGGTTCCGCATGATGAATCTGCAGGGAGAGGAGTTT
GTGTGCCTCAAATCTATTATTTTGCTTAATTCTGGAGTGTACACATTTCTGTCCAGCACCCTGAAGTCTC
TGGAAGAGAAGGACCATATCCACCGAGTCCTGGACAAGATCACAGACACTTTGATCCACCTGATGGCCAA
GGCAGGCCTGACCCTGCAGCAGCAGCACCAGCGGCTGGCCCAGCTCCTCCTCATCCTCTCCCACATCAGG
CACATGAGTAACAAAGGCATGGAGCATCTGTACAGCATGAAGTGCAAGAACGTGGTGCCCCTCTATGACC
TGCTGCTGGAGGCGGCGGACGCCCACCGCCTACATGCGCCCACTAGCCGTGGAGGGGCATCCGTGGAGGA
GACGGACCAAAGCCACTTGGCCACTGCGGGCTCTACTTCATCGCATTCCTTGCAAAAGTATTACATCACG
GGGGAGGCAGAGGGTTTCCCTGCCACAGCTGTCGACAATTTACTGACCGTACACCAAAATTTGCCTGCAT
TACCGGTCGATGCAACGAGTGATGAGGTTCGCAAGAACCTGATGGACATGTTCAGGGATCGCCAGGCGTT
TTCTGAGCATACCTGGAAAATGCTTCTGTCCGTTTGCCGGTCGTGGGCGGCATGGTGCAAGTTGAATAAC
CGGAAATGGTTTCCCGCAGAACCTGAAGATGTTCGCGATTATCTTCTATATCTTCAGGCGCGCGGTCTGG
CAGTAAAAACTATCCAGCAACATTTGGGCCAGCTAAACATGCTTCATCGTCGGTCCGGGCTGCCACGACC
AAGTGACAGCAATGCTGTTTCACTGGTTATGCGGCGGATCCGAAAAGAAAACGTTGATGCCGGTGAACGT
GCAAAACAGGCTCTAGCGTTCGAACGCACTGATTTCGACCAGGTTCGTTCACTCATGGAAAATAGCGATC
GCTGCCAGGATATACGTAATCTGGCATTTCTGGGGATTGCTTATAACACCCTGTTACGTATAGCCGAAAT
TGCCAGGATCAGGGTTAAAGATATCTCACGTACTGACGGTGGGAGAATGTTAATCCATATTGGCAGAACG
AAAACGCTGGTTAGCACCGCAGGTGTAGAGAAGGCACTTAGCCTGGGGGTAACTAAACTGGTCGAGCGAT
GGATTTCCGTCTCTGGTGTAGCTGATGATCCGAATAACTACCTGTTTTGCCGGGTCAGAAAAAATGGTGT
TGCCGCGCCATCTGCCACCAGCCAGCTATCAACTCGCGCCCTGGAAGGGATTTTTGAAGCAACTCATCGA
TTGATTTACGGCGCTAAGGATGACTCTGGTCAGAGATACCTGGCCTGGTCTGGACACAGTGCCCGTGTCG
GAGCCGCGCGAGATATGGCCCGCGCTGGAGTTTCAATACCGGAGATCATGCAAGCTGGTGGCTGGACCAA
TGTAAATATTGTCATGAACTATATCCGTAACCTGGATAGTGAAACAGGGGCAATGGTGCGCCTGCTGGAA
GATGGCGATCTCGAGCCATCTGCTGGAGACATGAGAGCTGCCAACCTTTGGCCAAGCCCGCTCATGATCA
AACGCTCTAAGAAGAACAGCCTGGCCTTGTCCCTGACGGCCGACCAGATGGTCAGTGCCTTGTTGGATGC
TGAGCCCCCCATACTCTATTCCGAGTATGATCCTACCAGACCCTTCAGTGAAGCTTCGATGATGGGCTTA
CTGACCAACCTGGCAGACAGGGAGCTGGTTCACATGATCAACTGGGCGAAGAGGGTGCCAGGCTTTGTGG
ATTTGACCCTCCATGATCAGGTCCACCTTCTAGAATGTGCCTGGCTAGAGATCCTGATGATTGGTCTCGT
CTGGCGCTCCATGGAGCACCCAGTGAAGCTACTGTTTGCTCCTAACTTGCTCTTGGACAGGAACCAGGGA
AAATGTGTAGAGGGCATGGTGGAGATCTTCGACATGCTGCTGGCTACATCATCTCGGTTCCGCATGATGA
ATCTGCAGGGAGAGGAGTTTGTGTGCCTCAAATCTATTATTTTGCTTAATTCTGGAGTGTACACATTTCT
GTCCAGCACCCTGAAGTCTCTGGAAGAGAAGGACCATATCCACCGAGTCCTGGACAAGATCACAGACACT
TTGATCCACCTGATGGCCAAGGCAGGCCTGACCCTGCAGCAGCAGCACCAGCGGCTGGCCCAGCTCCTCC
TCATCCTCTCCCACATCAGGCACATGAGTAACAAAGGCATGGAGCATCTGTACAGCATGAAGTGCAAGAA
CGTGGTGCCCCTCTATGACCTGCTGCTGGAGGCGGCGGACGCCCACCGCCTACATGCGCCCACTAGCCGT
GGAGGGGCATCCGTGGAGGAGACGGACCAAAGCCACTTGGCCACTGCGGGCTCTACTTCATCGCATTCCT
TGCAAAAGTATTACATCACGGGGGAGGCAGAGGGTTTCCCTGCCACAGCTTGATAGCGGCCGCACTAGAG
GAATTCCGCCCCTCTCCCCCCCCCCCTCTCCCTCCCCCCCCCCTAACGTTACTGGCCGAAGCCGCTTGGA
ATAAGGCCGGTGTGCGTTTGTCTATATGTTATTTTCCACCATATTGCCGTCTTTTGGCAATGTGAGGGCC
CGGAAACCTGGCCCTGTCTTCTTGACGAGCATTCCTAGGGGTCTTTCCCCTCTCGCCAAAGGAATGCAAG
GTCTGTTGAATGTCGTGAAGGAAGCAGTTCCTCTGGAAGCTTCTTGAAGACAAACAACGTCTGTAGCGAC
CCTTTGCAGGCAGCGGAACCCCCCACCTGGCGACAGGTGCCTCTGCGGCCAAAAGCCACGTGTATAAGAT
ACACCTGCAAAGGCGGCACAACCCCAGTGCCACGTTGTGAGTTGGATAGTTGTGGAAAGAGTCAAATGGC
TCTCCTCAAGCGTATTCAACAAGGGGCTGAAGGATGCCCAGAAGGTACCCCATTGTATGGGATCTGATCT
GGGGCCTCGGTGCACATGCTTTACATGTGTTTAGTCGAGGTTAAAAAAACGTCTAGGCCCCCCGAACCAC
GGGGACGTGGTTTTCCTTTGAAAAACACGATGATAAGCTTGCCACAACCCGTACCAAAGATGGATAGATC
CGGAAAGCCTGAACTCACCGCGACGTCTGTCGAGAAGTTTCTGATCGAAAAGTTCGACAGCGTCTCCGAC
CTGATGCAGCTCTCGGAGGGCGAAGAATCTCGTGCTTTCAGCTTCGATGTAGGAGGGCGTGGATATGTCC
TGCGGGTAAATAGCTGCGCCGATGGTTTCTACAAAGATCGTTATGTTTATCGGCACTTTGCATCGGCCGC
GCTCCCGATTCCGGAAGTGCTTGACATTGGGGAATTCAGCGAGAGCCTGACCTATTGCATCTCCCGCCGT
GCACAGGGTGTCACGTTGCAAGACCTGCCTGAAACCGAACTGCCCGCTGTTCTGCAGCCGGTCGCGGAGG
CCATGGATGCGATCGCTGCGGCCGATCTTAGCCAGACGAGCGGGTTCGGCCCATTCGGACCGCAAGGAAT
CGGTCAATACACTACATGGCGTGATTTCATATGCGCGATTGCTGATCCCCATGTGTATCACTGGCAAACT
GTGATGGACGACACCGTCAGTGCGTCCGTCGCGCAGGCTCTCGATGAGCTGATGCTTTGGGCCGAGGACT
GCCCCGAAGTCCGGCACCTCGTGCACGCGGATTTCGGCTCCAACAATGTCCTGACGGACAATGGCCGCAT
AACAGCGGTCATTGACTGGAGCGAGGCGATGTTCGGGGATTCCCAATACGAGGTCGCCAACATCTTCTTC
TGGAGGCCGTGGTTGGCTTGTATGGAGCAGCAGACGCGCTACTTCGAGCGGAGGCATCCGGAGCTTGCAG
GATCGCCGCGGCTCCGGGCGTATATGCTCCGCATTGGTCTTGACCAACTCTATCAGAGCTTGGTTGACGG
CAATTTCGATGATGCAGCTTGGGCGCAGGGTCGATGCGACGCAATCGTCCGATCCGGAGCCGGGACTGTC
GGGCGTACACAAATCGCCCGCAGAAGCGCGGCCGTCTGGACCGATGGCTGTGTAGAAGTACTCGCCGATA
GTGGAAACCGACGCCCCAGCACTCGTCCGAGGGCAAAGGAATAGAGTAGATGCCGACCGAACAAGAGCTG
ATTTCGAGAACGCCTCAGCCAGCAACTCGCGCGAGCCTAGCAAGGCAAATGCGAGAGAACGGCCTTACGC
TTGGTGGCACAGTTCTCGTCCACAGTTCGCTAAGCTCGCTCGGCTGGGTCGCGGGAGGGCCGGTCGCAGT
GATTCAGGCCCTTCTGGATTGTGTTGGTCCCCAGGGCACGATTGTCATGCCCACGCACTCGGGTGATCTG
ACTGATCCCGCAGATTGGAGATCGCCGCCCGTGCCTGCCGATTGGGTGCAGATCTCTAGATAACTGATCA
TAATCAGCCATACCACATTTGTAGAGGTTTTACTTGCTTTAAAAAACCTCCCACACCTCCCCCTGAACCT
GAAACATAAAATGAATGCAATTGTTGTTGTTGGGCTTACCTGTACACTGACTTGAGACCAGTTGAATAAA
GTGCACACCTTAAAAATGAGGCCAAGCATGACTTTGTGTCGGGCTGGGGTGTGGGCAGCAGGTGAACCCA
GGGGAAGGGTGGGGCAGTGGGGGCCAGCCTGTCCCTACTGAGTGGAGGTGGGCTGAGGTTCTCTCTCCTT
GACATTGAGCAGCCTTAGAATGTGAGGGAAGTTTAAGATTCAGGCCTCTGCTCATTGGGGAGTTCCTGGC
TTGGCCCTGCCACCTGTCCCTAGGTACCCCAGTTTCTCTGGGTTCATCCAGAAGGTCTAGATGCTCAGGA
AGTGCTGGTTGGCACCTGTGTTTCTTAGGAGTGGAGATCCCTTAGGGTCACTCCGGGCAGGGGGTTCTTG
AGTGGGAGTGTAGTGGGTGTTCCTAGCTGCCATGCCTTTGTCCTGCTCACTGTATTGGAGTGGAGTCGTC
CATAGGCTGAGGAGAAGCCATGACTCCTGCTTCTCTACCCAGACAGGGAAATCTGGGATCACAGTCGAAT
TGTGGTGGGGGATCCATGGGGCCATGTGGTTGGCAGGCAGCTCTGGTTAGCTCTGGACTGAGCTGGATTC
TGCCTTGTGACGAGTAGGCGCCATCCTGTGGCCTCTCAGGGCCCAGTTTGTGACCCATGCTGCAGAGGGA
GATGGCCAGACTCCTGGACAGCAGGGCATGCCTGGCATTGCAGGTCAGATTCTTTTTTTTTTGAGATGGG
GTCTGGCTTTGTTGCTCAGGCTTTAGTTCAGTGGTACAACCACAGCTCACTGCAGCCTCAGCCTTCTGGG
CAAGCAGTTCTGCCTCAGCCTCCCAAATAGCTGGAACTACACAGGCACACCCAGCTAGTTGTGGGTCAGA
TTCTCACTTGTGCAGAGCTGAGTCACTTTTGAAAGAAACAAAACCTGGCTTCCCTTCCGCTGCTAGAAGC
TTTGATTGATAGTAGCGGAGAATGAAGGAAGGAGACGAGGCTCCCTTGCGGGGATACCCTTTACCAAAAA
CACCACCTGGTGTATCACAGTTGTTCTGGAAATGATCTGGTCCCCAGGAGGCCTGGACTGCCTCTCACTT
GTGCACAGTGGCTGCTGGCAGAGAGGAAGGTTGTCCCTTTCTGTGTTATCTTGGAGGTTCCCCGAAGGGT
CTGCCAAGAGCAGTTCTAGCTCTTTTGGTCTTTACTGAGTGACCACTAGATGGTGGGCCTGAAGCTACTG
AGATGACCTGGACAAGAACCCTGCCTTGGAGGAGCTGTCAATCTGGAAATGAGGACTTCATTCATTTGTT
CATTCCTTGATCCATTTCTCCATTGAATCACTATTTGTGCTATGTACTGTGGGTATGGAGGAGAACCAAA
CAGATGTGTTCCTGTCCTCACCAGGCACCCAATTTAAAGGGGAAGACATCATAAACACAAAGGTACACAA
ATGAGTGTCCAATGACACGGTGTCATCATGGGAAGAAAAAGCAGAGGCTTTGATGAACACGATCATTAGG
TGATATTCATTATGTTGATTGTGGTGGTCTAGACATAAATTAACACTTATCTAGGCTGGGCGTGGTGGCT
CATGCCTGTAATCCCAGCACTTTGGGAGGCTGAGGTGGGTGGATCAAGAGATCGAGACCATCCTGGCCAA
CATAGTGAAACCCCATCTTTACTAAAAATACAAAAATTAGCTGGGCGTGGTGGTGCACACTTGGGAGGCT
GAGGTAGGAGAACTGCTTGAACTGGGGAGGCGAACGTTGCAGTGAGCTAAGATTGTGCTACTGTACTCCA
GCCTGGTGCTAGAGGGCCCAATTCGCCCTATAGTGAGTCGTATTACAATTCACTGGCCGTCGTTTTACAA
CGTCGTGACTGGGAAAACCCTGGCGTTACCCAACTTAATCGCCTTGCAGCACATCCCCCTTTCGCCAGCT
GGCGTAATAGCGAAGAGGCCCGCACCGATCGCCCTTCCCAACAGTTGCGCAGCCTATACGTACGGCAGTT
TAAGGTTTACACCTATAAAAGAGAGAGCCGTTATCGTCTGTTTGTGGATGTACAGAGTGATATTATTGAC
ACGCCGGGGCGACGGATGGTGATCCCCCTGGCCAGTGCACGTCTGCTGTCAGATAAAGTCTCCCGTGAAC
TTTACCCGGTGGTGCATATCGGGGATGAAAGCTGGCGCATGATGACCACCGATATGGCCAGTGTGCCGGT
CTCCGTTATCGGGGAAGAAGTGGCTGATCTCAGCCACCGCGAAAATGACATCAAAAACGCCATTAACCTG
ATGTTCTGGGGAATATAAATGTCAGGCATGAGATTATCAAAAAGGATCTTCACCTAGATCCTTTTCACGT
AGAAAGCCAGTCCGCAGAAACGGTGCTGACCCCGGATGAATGTCAGCTACTGGGCTATCTGGACAAGGGA
AAACGCAAGCGCAAAGAGAAAGCAGGTAGCTTGCAGTGGGCTTACATGGCGATAGCTAGACTGGGCGGTT
TTATGGACAGCAAGCGAACCGGAATTGCCAGCTGGGGCGCCCTCTGGTAAGGTTGGGAAGCCCTGCAAAG
TAAACTGGATGGCTTTCTTGCCGCCAAGGATCTGATGGCGCAGGGGATCAAGCTCTGATCAAGAGACAGG
ATGAGGATCGTTTCGCATGATTGAACAAGATGGATTGCACGCAGGTTCTCCGGCCGCTTGGGTGGAGAGG
CTATTCGGCTATGACTGGGCACAACAGACAATCGGCTGCTCTGATGCCGCCGTGTTCCGGCTGTCAGCGC
AGGGGCGCCCGGTTCTTTTTGTCAAGACCGACCTGTCCGGTGCCCTGAATGAACTGCAAGACGAGGCAGC
GCGGCTATCGTGGCTGGCCACGACGGGCGTTCCTTGCGCAGCTGTGCTCGACGTTGTCACTGAAGCGGGA
AGGGACTGGCTGCTATTGGGCGAAGTGCCGGGGCAGGATCTCCTGTCATCTCACCTTGCTCCTGCCGAGA
AAGTATCCATCATGGCTGATGCAATGCGGCGGCTGCATACGCTTGATCCGGCTACCTGCCCATTCGACCA
CCAAGCGAAACATCGCATCGAGCGAGCACGTACTCGGATGGAAGCCGGTCTTGTCGATCAGGATGATCTG
GACGAAGAGCATCAGGGGCTCGCGCCAGCCGAACTGTTCGCCAGGCTCAAGGCGAGCATGCCCGACGGCG
AGGATCTCGTCGTGACCCATGGCGATGCCTGCTTGCCGAATATCATGGTGGAAAATGGCCGCTTTTCTGG
ATTCATCGACTGTGGCCGGCTGGGTGTGGCGGACCGCTATCAGGACATAGCGTTGGCTACCCGTGATATT
GCTGAAGAGCTTGGCGGCGAATGGGCTGACCGCTTCCTCGTGCTTTACGGTATCGCCGCTCCCGATTCGC
AGCGCATCGCCTTCTATCGCCTTCTTGACGAGTTCTTCTGAATTATTAACGCTTACAATTTCCTGATGCG
GTATTTTCTCCTTACGCATCTGTGCGGTATTTCACACCGCATCAGGTGGCACTTTTCGGGGAAATGTGCG
CGGAACCCCTATTTGTTTATTTTTCTAAATACATTCAAATATGTATCCGCTCATGAGACAATAACCCTGA
TAAATGCTTCAATAATAGCACGTGAGGAGGGCCACCATGGCCAAGTTGACCAGTGCCGTTCCGGTGCTCA
CCGCGCGCGACGTCGCCGGAGCGGTCGAGTTCTGGACCGACCGGCTCGGGTTCTCCCGGGACTTCGTGGA
GGACGACTTCGCCGGTGTGGTCCGGGACGACGTGACCCTGTTCATCAGCGCGGTCCAGGACCAGGTGGTG
CCGGACAACACCCTGGCCTGGGTGTGGGTGCGCGGCCTGGACGAGCTGTACGCCGAGTGGTCGGAGGTCG
TGTCCACGAACTTCCGGGACGCCTCCGGGCCGGCCATGACCGAGATCGGCGAGCAGCCGTGGGGGCGGGA
GTTCGCCCTGCGCGACCCGGCCGGCAACTGCGTGCACTTCGTGGCCGAGGAGCAGGACTGACACGTGCTA
AAACTTCATTTTTAATTTAAAAGGATCTAGGTGAAGATCCTTTTTGATAATCTCATGACCAAAATCCCTT
AACGTGAGTTTTCGTTCCACTGAGCGTCAGACCCCGTAGAAAAGATCAAAGGATCTTCTTGAGATCCTTT
TTTTCTGCGCGTAATCTGCTGCTTGCAAACAAAAAAACCACCGCTACCAGCGGTGGTTTGTTTGCCGGAT
CAAGAGCTACCAACTCTTTTTCCGAAGGTAACTGGCTTCAGCAGAGCGCAGATACCAAATACTGTTCTTC
TAGTGTAGCCGTAGTTAGGCCACCACTTCAAGAACTCTGTAGCACCGCCTACATACCTCGCTCTGCTAAT
CCTGTTACCAGTGGCTGCTGCCAGTGGCGATAAGTCGTGTCTTACCGGGTTGGACTCAAGACGATAGTTA
CCGGATAAGGCGCAGCGGTCGGGCTGAACGGGGGGTTCGTGCACACAGCCCAGCTTGGAGCGAACGACCT
ACACCGAACTGAGATACCTACAGCGTGAGCTATGAGAAAGCGCCACGCTTCCCGAAGGGAGAAAGGCGGA
CAGGTATCCGGTAAGCGGCAGGGTCGGAACAGGAGAGCGCACGAGGGAGCTTCCAGGGGGAAACGCCTGG
TATCTTTATAGTCCTGTCGGGTTTCGCCACCTCTGACTTGAGCGTCGATTTTTGTGATGCTCGTCAGGGG
GGCGGAGCCTATGGAAAAACGCCAGCAACGCGGCCTTTTTACGGTTCCTGGCCTTTTGCTGGCCTTTTGC
TCACATGTTCTTTCCTGCGTTATCCCCTGATTCTGTGGATAACCGTATTACCGCCTTTGAGTGAGCTGAT
ACCGCTCGCCGCAGCCGAACGACCGAGCGCAGCGAGTCAGTGAGCGAGGAAGCGGAAG
Features (pLannotate 1.2.2; 29 found; start..end, strand, type, name):
      2..94      +  CDS            lacI (fragment): lac repressor; lacI; The lac repressor binds to the lac operator to inhibit transcription in E. coli. This inhibition can be relieved by adding lactose or isopropyl-β-D-thiogalactopyranoside (IPTG).
    107..128     +  protein_bind   CAP binding site: CAP binding activates transcription in the presence of cAMP. E. coli catabolite activator protein
    143..173     +  promoter       lac promoter: promoter for the E. coli lac operon
    177..199     +  protein_bind   lac operator (fragment): The lac repressor binds to the lac operator to inhibit transcription in E. coli. This inhibition can be relieved by adding lactose or isopropyl-β-D-thiogalactopyranoside (IPTG). lac repressor encoded by lacI
    239..257     +  promoter       SP6 promoter: promoter for bacteriophage SP6 RNA polymerase
    293..382     +  CDS            ACT1_PSEMZ (fragment): Experimental evidence at protein level: Swiss-Prot protein existence level 1. Actins are highly conserved proteins that are involved in various types of cell motility and are ubiquitously expressed in all eukaryotic cells. Essential component of cell cytoskeleton; plays an important role in cytoplasmic streaming, cell shape determination, cell division, organelle movement and extension growth (By similarity). From Pseudotsuga menziesii (Douglas-fir) (Abies menziesii).
    846..1565    +  CDS            ACTB (fragment): ACTB_CHLPG - Experimental evidence at protein level: Swiss-Prot protein existence level 1. Actin is a highly conserved protein that polymerizes to produce filaments that form cross-linked networks in the cytoplasm of cells. Actin exists in both monomeric (G-actin) and polymeric (F-actin) forms, both forms playing key functions, such as cell motility and contraction. In addition to their role in the cytoplasmic cytoskeleton, G- and F-actin also localize in the nucleus, and regulate gene transcription and motility and repair of damaged DNA. From Chlorocebus pygerythrus (Vervet monkey) (Cercopith
   1718..1813    +  CDS            ACT_DICVI: Experimental evidence at transcript level: Swiss-Prot protein existence level 2. Actins are highly conserved proteins that are involved in various types of cell motility and are ubiquitously expressed in all eukaryotic cells. From Dictyocaulus viviparus (Bovine lungworm).
   1838..1855    +  misc_feature   Ad SA (fragment): adenovirus major late transcript splice acceptor (Friedrich and Soriano, 1991)
   1860..2433    +  misc_feature   IRES: internal ribosome entry site (IRES) of the encephalomyocarditis virus (EMCV)
   2452..3387    +  CDS            ERT2: mutated ligand-binding domain of the human estrogen receptor (Feil et al., 1997)
   3396..4419    +  CDS            Cre (fragment): site-specific recombinase Cre is a site-specific recombinase from bacteriophage P1. Recombination occurs at loxP sequences.
   4432..5367    +  CDS            ERT2: mutated ligand-binding domain of the human estrogen receptor (Feil et al., 1997)
   5524..5986    +  misc_feature   IRES: internal ribosome entry site (IRES) of the encephalomyocarditis virus (EMCV)
   6024..7044    +  CDS            HygR (fragment): aminoglycoside phosphotransferase from E. coli; aph(4)-Ia; confers resistance to hygromycin
   7062..7340    +  CDS            yokD (fragment): YOKD_BACSU - Experimental evidence at protein level: Swiss-Prot protein existence level 1. May contribute to antibiotic resistance. From Bacillus subtilis (strain 168).
   7345..7429    +  CDS            large T antigen (fragment): large T antigen from SV40 (simian virus 40)
   9011..9076    +  CDS            YN010_HUMAN (fragment): Protein uncertain: Swiss-Prot protein existence level 5. From Homo sapiens (Human).
   9075..9155    -  CDS            C9orf85 (fragment): CI085_HUMAN - Experimental evidence at protein level: Swiss-Prot protein existence level 1. From Homo sapiens (Human).
   9163..9252    -  CDS            SPANXA2-OT1 (fragment): SPOT1_HUMAN - Also known as CXorf18. Protein uncertain: Swiss-Prot protein existence level 5. From Homo sapiens (Human).
   9267..9285    -  promoter       T7 promoter: promoter for bacteriophage T7 RNA polymerase
   9288..9435    +  CDS            lacZα (fragment): LacZα fragment of β-galactosidase; lacZ fragment
   9445..9748    +  CDS            ccdB (fragment): CcdB, a bacterial toxin that poisons DNA gyrase; ccdB; Plasmids containing the ccdB gene cannot be propagated in standard E. coli strains.
   9796..10065   +  CDS            tnpA (fragment): TN5P_ECOLX - Also known as tnp. Experimental evidence at protein level: Swiss-Prot protein existence level 1. Mediates transposition of transposon Tn5 by a 'cut and paste' mechanism. First, the monomeric transposase binds the 19 bp inverted DNA repeats flanking the transposon. Then, dimerization of the DNA- bound transposase creates a synaptic DNA complex. After nicking of the first DNA strand, excision of the transposon proceeds through a series of intermediates. The transposase then mediates the insertion of the transposon at a new site by strand transfer. The activity of the wild- type tran
  10097..10891   +  CDS            NeoR/KanR: aminoglycoside phosphotransferase from Tn5; aph(3')-II (or nptII); confers resistance to neomycin, kanamycin, and G418 (Geneticin®)
  10912..10962   -  misc_feature   bom (fragment): basis of mobility region from pBR322
  10989..11077   +  promoter       AmpR promoter (fragment): bla
  11097..11471   +  CDS            BleoR: antibiotic-binding protein; Sh ble from Streptoalloteichus hindustanus; confers resistance to bleomycin, phleomycin, and Zeocin™
  11609..12197   +  rep_origin     ori: high-copy-number ColE1/pMB1/pBR322/pUC origin of replication
