[The description below was written by a language model from this plasmid's Addgene catalogue record and pLannotate feature annotations shown in this document.]
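Description:
pKI-cjACTB-IRES-ERT2CreERT2-IRES-Hyg is a 12.4 kb gene-targeting (knock-in) plasmid built on the pRoxTV backbone and designed for the common marmoset (Callithrix jacchus, "cj") ACTB locus. It is maintained in E. coli as a high-copy plasmid through a ColE1/pUC-type origin and selected with kanamycin via a Tn5 NeoR/KanR gene. The annotation also detects a BleoR coding sequence, flanking SP6 and T7 promoters, and fragments of lacZα and ccdB, which look like leftovers from a cloning-vector backbone rather than functional parts of the payload.

The upstream region carries several actin-homologous coding fragments, consistent with a 5′ homology arm covering the terminal ACTB exons. No promoter for the cassette is annotated, so expression presumably depends on the endogenous ACTB promoter after integration. Downstream of this arm lie a short adenovirus splice acceptor fragment and an EMCV IRES driving ERT2CreERT2, a synthetic insert of about 2.9 kb in which Cre recombinase is flanked on both sides by the mutated human estrogen receptor ligand-binding domain. This double fusion keeps Cre inactive until tamoxifen-type ligands are supplied. A second EMCV IRES drives the hygromycin resistance gene, allowing selection of targeted cells from the same transcript, and a small SV40-derived fragment follows. The roughly 1.6 kb largely unannotated stretch after this, together with a few short human-protein matches that are probably spurious, may represent the 3′ homology arm, though the record does not say so. The associated publication describes a marmoset embryonic stem cell line that ubiquitously expresses a tamoxifen-inducible Cre driver.
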