Addgene plasmid #159927: pKI-cjACTB-IRES-ERT2CreERT2-IRES-Hyg
Purpose: Gene targeting
Depositing lab: Hideyuki Okano. Depositing organization: Keio University. Publication: Generation and validation of a common marmoset embryonic stem cell line ActiCre-B1 that ubiquitously expresses a tamoxifen-inducible Cre-driver. Yoshimatsu S, Ohtsu K, Sato T, Yamamoto M, Sasaki E, Shiozawa S, Okano H. Stem Cell Res. 2021 Jan 8;51:102164. doi: 10.1016/j.scr.2021.102164. PubMed 33453576.
Backbone
  Vector backbone: pRoxTV
  Vector type: Marmoset Targeting
  Selectable markers: Hygromycin
Growth in bacteria
  Bacterial resistance: Kanamycin, 50 μg/mL
  Growth temperature: 37°C
  Growth strain: NEB Stable
  Copy number: High Copy
Gene/Insert
  Gene/Insert name: ERT2CreERT2
  Species: Synthetic
  Insert size (bp): 2925
Terms and licenses: Academic/Nonprofit Terms; Industry Terms: Not Available to Industry
How to cite: pKI-cjACTB-IRES-ERT2CreERT2-IRES-Hyg was a gift from Hideyuki Okano (Addgene plasmid # 159927 ; http://n2t.net/addgene:159927 ; RRID:Addgene_159927)
